>Addgene plasmid #112170 | pAAV.Syn-FLEX.iGABASnFR.F102G.mRuby3 | addgene full sequence | sequence record 213866 | Addgene NGS Result
CTGGCGTAATAGCGAAGAGGCCCGCACCGATCGCCCTTCCCCACAGTGACTGGGAAAACCCTGGCGTTAG
GCWTTGCCCGGGCGGCCTCAGTGAGCGAGCGAGCGCGCAGCTGGCGTAATAGCGAAGAGGCCCGCACCGA
TCGCCCTTCCCAACAGTTGCGCAGCCTGAATGGCGAATGGG
[124 nt withheld, positions 182-305]
C
[91 nt withheld, positions 307-397]
A
[49 nt withheld, positions 399-447]
CCTTTGACGTTGGAGTCCACGTTCTTT
[37 nt withheld, positions 475-511]
ACCCTATCTCGGTCTATTCTTTTGATTTATAAGGGATTTTGCCGATTTCGGCCTATTGGTTAAAAAATGA
GCTGATTTAACAAAAATTTAACGCGAATTTTAACAAAATATTAACGCTTACAATTTAGGTGGCACTTTTC
GGGGAAATGTGCGCGGAACCCCTATTTGTTTATTTTTCTAAATACATTCAAATATGTATCCGCTCATGAG
ACAATAACCCTGATAAATGCTTCAATAATATTGAAAAAGGAAGAGTATGAGTATTCAACATTTCCGTGTC
GCCCTTATTCCCTTTTTTGCGGCATTTTGCCTTCCTGTTTTTGCTCACCCAGAAACGCTGGTGAAAGTAA
AAGATGCTGAAGATCAGTTGGGTGCACGAGTGGGTTACATCGAACTGGATCTCAACAGCGGTAAGATCCT
TGAGAGTTTTCGCCCCGAAGAACGTTTTCCAATGATGAGCACTTTTAAAGTTCTGCTATGTGGCGCGGTA
TTATCCCGTATTGACGCCGGGCAAGAGCAACTCGGTCGCCGCATACACTATTCTCAGAATGACTTGGTTG
AGTACTCACCAGTCACAGAAAAGCATCTTACGGATGGCATGACAGTAAGAGAATTATGCAGTGCTGCCAT
AACCATGAGTGATAACACTGCGGCCAACTTACTTCTGACAACGATCGGAGGACCGAAGGAGCTAACCGCT
TTTTTGCACAACATGGGGGATCATGTAACTCGCCTTGATCGTTGGGAACCGGAGCTGAATGAAGCCATAC
CAAACGACGAGCGTGACACCACGATGCCTGTAGCAATGGCAACAACGTTGCGCAAACTATTAACTGGCGA
ACTACTTACTCTAGCTTCCCGGCAACAATTAATAGACTGGATGGAGGCGGATAAAGTTGCAGGACCACTT
CTGCGCTCGGCCCTTCCGGCTGGCTGGTTTATTGCTGATAAATCTGGAGCCGGTGAGCGTGGGTCTCGCG
GTATCATTGCAGCACTGGGGCCAGATGGTAAGCCCTCCCGTATCGTAGTTATCTACACGACGGGGAGTCA
GGCAACTATGGATGAACGAAATAGACAGATCGCTGAGATAGGTGCCTCACTGATTAAGCATTGGTAACTG
TCAGACCAAGTTTACTCATATATACTTTAGATTGATTTAAAACTTCATTTTTAATTTAAAAGGATCTAGG
TGAAGATCCTTTTTGATAATCTCATGACCAAAATCCCTTAACGTGAGTTTTCGTTCCACTGAGCGTCAGA
CCCCGTAGAAAAGATCAAAGGATCTTCTTGAGATCCTTTTTTTCTGCGCGTAATCTGCTGCTTGCAAACA
AAAAAACCACCGCTACCAGCGGTGGTTTGTTTGCCGGATCAAGAGCTACCAACTCTTTTTCCGAAGGTAA
CTGGCTTCAGCAGAGCGCAGATACCAAATACTGTTCTTCTAGTGTAGCCGTAGTTAGGCCACCACTTCAA
GAACTCTGTAGCACCGCCTACATACCTCGCTCTGCTAATCCTGTTACCAGTGGCTGCTGCCAGTGGCGAT
AAGTCGTGTCTTACCGGGTTGGACTCAAGACGATAGTTACCGGATAAGGCGCAGCGGTCGGGCTGAACGG
GGGGTTCGTGCACACAGCCCAGCTTGGAGCGAACGACCTACACCGAACTGAGATACCTACAGCGTGAGCT
ATGAGAAAGCGCCACGCTTCCCGAAGGGAGAAAGGCGGACAGGTATCCGGTAAGCGGCAGGGTCGGAACA
GGAGAGCGCACGAGGGAGCTTCCAGGGGGAAACGCCTGGTATCTTTATAGTCCTGTCGGGTTTCGCCACC
TCTGACTTGAGCGTCGATTTTTGTGATGCTCGTCAGGGGGGCGGAGCCTATGGAAAAACGCCAGCAACGC
GGCCTTTTTACGGTTCCTGGCCTTTTGCTGGCCTTTTGCTCACATGTTCTTTCCTGCGTTATCCCCTGAT
TCTGTGGATAACCGTATTACCGCCTTTGAGTGAGCTGATACCGCTCGCCGCAGCCGAACGACCGAGCGCA
GCGAGTCAGTGAGCGAGGAAGCGGAAGAGCGCCCAATACGCAAACCGCCTCTCCCCGCGCGTTGGCCGAT
TCATTAATGCAGCTGCGCGCTCGCTCGCTCGACTGGAAAGCGGGCAGTGAGCGCAACGCAATTAATGTGA
GTTAGCTCACTCATTAGGCACCCCAGGCTTTACACTTTATGCTTCCGGCTCGTATGTTGTGTGGAATTGT
GAGCGGATAACAATTTCACACAGGAAACAGCTATGACCATGATTACGCCAAGCTTAATTAACGCCTTAWT
TAGGCTGCGCGMTCGCTCGCTCACTGAGGCCGCCCGGGCAAAGCACTGAGGCCGCCCGGGCAAAGCCCGG
GCGTCCTCAGTGAGCGAGCGAGCGCGCAGAGAGGGAGTGGCCAACTCCATCACTAGGGGTTCCTTGTAGT
TAATGATTAACCCGCCATGCTACTTATCTACGTAGCCATGCTCTAGGAAGATCCTTATCGATTTTACCAC
ATTTGTAGAGGTTTTACTTGCTTTAAAAAACCTCCCACATCTCCCCCTGAACCTGAAACATAAAATGAAT
GCAATTGTTGTTGTTAACTTGTTTATTGCAGCTTATAATGGTTACAAATAAAGCAATAGCATCACAAATT
TCACAAATAAAGCATTTTTTTCACTGCATTCTAGTTGTGGTTTGTCCAAACTCATCAATGTATCTTATCA
TGTCTGCTCGAAGCGGCCGCCCGGGTCGACTCTAGATGCATGCTCGAGCGGCCGCCCGGGTCGACGGTAT
CGATGCGGGGAGGCGGCCCAAAGGGAGATCCGACTCGTCTGAGGGCGAAGGCGAAGACGCGGAAGAGGCC
GCAGAGCCGGCAGCAGGCCGCGGGAAGGAAGGTCCGCTGGATTGAGGGCCGAAGGGACGTAGCAGAAGGA
CGTCCCGCGCAGAATCCAGGTGGCAACACAGGCGAGCAGCCAAGGAAAGGACGATGATTTCCCCGACAAC
ACCACGGAATTGTCAGTGCCCAACAGCCGAGCCCCTGTCCAGCAGCGGGCAAGGCAGGCGGCGATGAGTT
CCGCCGTGGCAATAGGGAGGGGGAAAGCGAAAGTCCCGGAAAGGAGCTGACAGGTGGTGGCAATGCCCCA
ACCAGTGGGGGTTGCGTCAGCAAACACAGTGCACACCACGCCACGTTGCCTGACAACGGGCCACAACTCC
TCATAAAGAGACAGCAACCAGGATTTATACAAGGAGGAGAAAATGAAAGCCATACGGGAAGCAATAGCAT
GATACAAAGGCATTAAAGCAGCGTATCCACATAGCGTAAAAGGAGCAACATAGTTAAGAATACCAGTCAA
TCTTTCACAAATTTTGTAATCCAGAGGTTGATTATCGATAAGCTTCTCGAGTGGATCATTTGCAGAATTG
GCCCTTTTCAGTGTTTCGAACCTCTTCGAGGGACATAACTTCGTATAATGTATGCTATACGAAGTTATGG
GTCGATGGTGAGATTTGGACTAGAGGGTCGATGGTGATGCTTGGATCAAAATAGGAAGAATCCCAATGAT
AACTTCGTATAAAGTATCCTATACGAAGTTATACTAGTGGTACCACCGGTGATATCGCCACCATGGAGAC
AGACACACTCCTGCTATGGGTACTGCTGCTCTGGGTTCCAGGTTCCACTGGTGACAGATCTGAAAGCATC
AATTTCGTGAGCTGGGGCGGTAGCACCCAGGATGCGCAGAAGCAGGCCTGGGCCGACCCGTTCAGCAAGG
CCAGCGGCATTACCGTGGTCCAGGATGGGCCCACCGACTACGGCAAACTCAAGGCCATGGTCGAAAGCGG
CAACGTGCAGTGGGACGTGGTGGATGTAGAGGCCGACTTCGCCTTGCGCGCCGCCGCCGAAGGCCTGCTC
GAACCCCTGGATTTCTCGGTGATCCAGCGCGACAAGATCGACCCGCGCTTCGTCTCCGACCATGGCGTGG
GCTCGTTCCTGGGTTCTTTCGTGCTCGGCTACAACGAAGGCAAGCTCGGAGCCAGCAAGCCCCAGGACTG
GACCGCGCTGTTCGACACCAAGACCTACCCCGGCAAACGCGCCCTCTACAAATGGCCGAGCCCTGGCGTG
CTCGAACTGGCCCTGCTCGCCGACGGCGTACCGGCCGACAAGCTCTACCCGCTGGACCTGGACCGCGCCT
TCAAGAAACTCGACACCATCAAGAAAGACATCGTCTGGTGGGGCGGCGGTGCACAGTCGCAGCAGCTGCT
GGCCTCCGGCGAAGTCAGCATGGGCCAGTTCTGGAACGGTCGCATCCACGCCCTGCAAGAAGACGGCGCG
CCAGTGGGCGTGAGCTGGAAGCAGAACCTGGTGATGGCCGACATCCTCGTCGTGCCTAAAGGCACGAAGA
ACAAAGCCGCCGCGATGAAGTTCCTGGCCAGTGCCAGCAGCGCCAAAGGCCAGGACGACTTTTCCGCCCT
GACCGCCTATGCTCCAGTGAACATCGACAGTGTGCAGCGCCTCGACCTTGCGCAGGTCCGGATCACCGCC
GACAAGCAGAAGAACGGCATCATGGCGAACTTCAAGATCCGCCACAACGTGGAGGACGGCAGCGTGCAGC
TCGCCGACCACTACCAGCAGAACACCCCCATCGGCGACGGCCCCGTGCTGCTGCCCGACAACCACTACCT
GAGCACCCAGTCCGTGCTGAGCAAAGACCCCAACGAGAAGCGCGATCACATGGTCCTGCTGGAGTTCGTG
ACCGCCGCCGGGATCACTCTCGGCATGGACGAGCTGTACAAGGGCGGTACCGGAGGGAGCATGAGCAAGG
GCGAGGAGCTGTTCACCGGGGTGGTGCCCATCCTGGTCGAGCTGGACGGCGACGTAAACGGCCACAAGTT
CAGCGTGCGCGGCGAGGGCGAGGGCGATGCCACCAACGGCAAGCTGACCCTGAAGTTCATCTGCACCACC
GGCAAGCTGCCCGTGCCCTGGCCCACCCTCGTGACCACCCTGACCTACGGCGTGCAGTGCTTCAGCCGCT
ACCCCGACCACATGAAGCAGCACGACTTCTTCAAGTCCGCCATGCCCGAAGGCTACGTCCAGGAGCGCAC
CATCAGCTTCAAGGACGACGGCACCTACAAGACCCGCGCCGAGGTGAAGTTCGAGGGCGACACCCTGGTG
AACCGCATCGAGCTGAAGGGCATCGACTTCAAGGAGGACGGCAACATCCTGGGGCACAAGCTGGAGTACA
ACTGGAACGCCAACCTGGCACCGAACCTGCCGACCGCCTACGTCAAGGATCAGATCACCCTCGATTTCGC
CTACTGGGCCAAGAACGGTCCGGCCATTGCGACACGGTGGAATGAATGGCTAGTCAAACTGCAGGTCGAC
GAACAAAAACTCATCTCAGAAGAGGATCTGAATGCTGTGGGCCAGGACACGCAGGAGGTCATCGTGGTGC
CACACTCCTTGCCCTTTAAGGTGGTGGTGATCTCAGCCATCCTGGCCCTGGTGGTGCTCACCATCATCTC
CCTTATCATCCTCATCATGCTTTGGCAGAAGAAGCCACGTTCTAGAGGCTCCGGAAATGCTGTGGGCCAG
GACACGCAGGAGCGTATGGTGTCTAAGGGCGAAGAGCTGATCAAGGAAAATATGCGTATGAAGGTGGTCA
TGGAAGGTTCGGTCAACGGCCACCAATTCAAATGCACAGGTGAAGGAGAAGGCAGGCCGTACGAGGGAGT
GCAAACCATGAGGATCAAAGTCATCGAGGGAGGACCCCTGCCATTTGCCTTTGACATTCTTGCCACGTCG
TTCATGTATGGCAGCCGTACTTTTATCAAGTACCCGGCAGACATTCCTGATTTCTTTAAACAGTCCTTTC
CTGAGGGTTTTACTTGGGAAAGAGTTACGAGATACGAAGATGGTGGAGTCGTCACCGTCACGCAGGACAC
CAGCCTTGAGGATGGCGAACTCGTTTACAACGTCAAAGTCAGAGGGGTAAACTTTCCCTCCAATGGTCCC
GTGATGCAGAAGAAGACCAAGGGTTGGGAGCCTAATACAGAGATGATGTATCCAGCAGATGGTGGTCTGA
GGGGATACACTGATATTGCACTGAAAGTTGATGGTGGTGGCCATCTGCATTGCAATTTCGTAACAACTTA
CAGGTCAAAAAAGACCGTCGGGAACATCAAGATGCCCGGTGTCCATGCCGTTGATCACCGCCTGGAAAGG
ATAGAGGAAAGTGACAATGAAACGTACGTAGTACAACGCGAAGTCGCAGTTGCCAAGTACTCCAATCTTG
GTGGTGGTATGGATGAACTTTATAAGTAAGCTAGCACTAGTATAACTTCGTATAGCATACATTATACGAA
GTTATGTGTCGATGGTGATGCTTGGCAATTCGGGTCGATGGTGAAGCATTGGTCTTCCTATTTTGATATA
ACTTCGTATAGGATACTTTATACGAAGTTATGGGGATCATCACCTGTGGAGAGAAAGGCAAAGTGGATGT
CAGTAAGACCAATAGGTGCCTATCAGAAACGCAAGAGTCTTCTCTGTCTCGACAAGCCCAGTTTCTATTG
GTCTCCTTAAACCTGTCTTGTAACCTTGATACTTACCTGATCCAACGGCTGCGACTTGGGGCAGGGGGTC
CTAGGGGTGGTCTGGCCAGGAGCCGCGGGGGCGGACTGCGCGGTGCCCAGGAGCACAGCTGCGCTCTCAG
GCACGACACGACTCCTCCGCTGCCCACCGCAGACTGAGGCAGCGCTGAGTCGCCGGCGCCGCAGCGCAGA
TGGTCGCGCCCGTGCCCCCCTATCTCGCGCCTCGCGTGGTGCGGTCCGGCTGGGCCGGCGGCGGCGCGGA
CGCGACCAAGGTGGCCGGGAAGGGGAGTTTGCGGGGGACCGGCGAGTGACGTCAGCGCGCCTTCAGTGCT
GAGGCGGCGGTGGCGCGCGCCGCCAGGCGGGGGCGAAGGCACTGTCCGCGGTGCTGAAGCTGGCAGTGCG
CACGCGCCTCGCCGCATCCTGTTTCCCCTCCCCCTCTCTGATAGGGGATGCGCAATTTGGGGAATGGGGG
TTGGGTGCTTGTCCAGTGGGTCGGGGTCGGTCGTCAATTTAAATACTGAAAAGGGCGAATTCCAGCACAC
TGGAGCTCGGATCTTCCTAGAGCATGGCTACGTAGATAAGTAGCATGGCGGGTTAATCATTAACTACAAG
GAACCCCTAGTGATGGAGTTGGCCACTCCCTCTCTGCGCGCTCGCTCGCTCACTGAGGCCGGGCGACCAA
AGGTCGCCCGACGCCCGGGCTTTGCCCGGGCGGCCTCAGTGAGCGAGCGAGCGCGCAG
Features (pLannotate 1.2.2; 28 found; start..end, strand, type, name):
     46..69      +  CDS            lacZα (fragment): LacZα fragment of β-galactosidase; lacZ fragment
     70..113     +  repeat_region  AAV2 ITR (fragment): inverted terminal repeat of adeno-associated virus serotype 2 inverted
    108..177     +  CDS            lacZα (fragment): LacZα fragment of β-galactosidase; lacZ fragment
    182..610     +  rep_origin     f1 ori (sequence partly withheld): f1 bacteriophage origin of replication; arrow indicates direction of (+) strand synthesis
    663..767     +  promoter       AmpR promoter: bla
    768..1628    +  CDS            AmpR: β-lactamase; bla; confers resistance to ampicillin, carbenicillin, and related antibiotics
   1799..2387    +  rep_origin     ori: high-copy-number ColE1/pMB1/pBR322/pUC origin of replication
   2570..2626    +  CDS            lacI (fragment): lac repressor; lacI; The lac repressor binds to the lac operator to inhibit transcription in E. coli. This inhibition can be relieved by adding lactose or isopropyl-β-D-thiogalactopyranoside (IPTG).
   2620..2641    -  repeat_region  AAV2 ITR (fragment): inverted terminal repeat of adeno-associated virus serotype 2 inverted
   2674..2695    +  protein_bind   CAP binding site: CAP binding activates transcription in the presence of cAMP. E. coli catabolite activator protein
   2710..2740    +  promoter       lac promoter: promoter for the E. coli lac operon
   2748..2764    +  protein_bind   lac operator: The lac repressor binds to the lac operator to inhibit transcription in E. coli. This inhibition can be relieved by adding lactose or isopropyl-β-D-thiogalactopyranoside (IPTG). lac repressor encoded by lacI
   3026..3094    +  CDS            large T antigen (fragment): large T antigen from SV40 (simian virus 40)
   3117..3238    +  polyA_signal   SV40 poly(A) signal: SV40 polyadenylation signal
   3316..3904    -  misc_feature   WPRE: woodchuck hepatitis virus posttranscriptional regulatory element
   3976..4009    -  protein_bind   loxP: Cre-mediated recombination occurs in the 8-bp core sequence (GCATACAT). Cre recombinase
   4080..4113    -  protein_bind   lox2272: Cre-mediated recombination occurs in the 8-bp core sequence (GGATACTT). lox2272 sites are compatible with each other, but incompatible with loxP or loxN sites (Lee and Saito, 1988). Cre recombinase
   4144..4206    +  sig_peptide    Igκ leader: leader sequence from mouse immunoglobulin κ light chain
   5038..5763    +  CDS            cEGFP: cEGFP is a basic (constitutively fluorescent) green fluorescent protein published in 2008, derived from Aequorea victoria.
   5935..6081    +  CDS            PDGFRβ TM domain: transmembrane domain from platelet derived growth factor receptor beta
   6100..6123    +  CDS            PDGFRβ TM domain (fragment): transmembrane domain from platelet derived growth factor receptor beta
   6127..6837    +  CDS            mRuby3: mRuby3 is a basic (constitutively fluorescent) red fluorescent protein published in 2016, derived from Entacmaea quadricolor. It has low acid sensitivity.
   6853..6886    +  protein_bind   loxP: Cre-mediated recombination occurs in the 8-bp core sequence (GCATACAT). Cre recombinase
   6949..6982    +  protein_bind   lox2272: Cre-mediated recombination occurs in the 8-bp core sequence (GGATACTT). lox2272 sites are compatible with each other, but incompatible with loxP or loxN sites (Lee and Saito, 1988). Cre recombinase
   6995..7127    -  intron         chimeric intron: chimera between introns from human β-globin and immunoglobulin heavy chain genes
   7220..7617    -  promoter       hSyn promoter (fragment): human synapsin I promoter; confers neuron-specific expression (Kügler et al., 2003)
   7720..3       +  repeat_region  AAV2 ITR (fragment) (across the origin): inverted terminal repeat of adeno-associated virus serotype 2 inverted
   7847..47      +  CDS            lacZα (fragment) (across the origin): LacZα fragment of β-galactosidase; lacZ fragment
