[The description below was written by a language model from this plasmid's Addgene catalogue record and pLannotate feature annotations shown in this document.]
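Description:
pAAV.Syn-FLEX.iGABASnFR.F102G.mRuby3 is an adeno-associated virus transfer plasmid for Cre-dependent, neuron-specific expression of a genetically encoded fluorescent GABA sensor. It is built on the pAAV.SynFLEX backbone and is maintained in E. coli as a high-copy plasmid through a ColE1/pUC-type origin with ampicillin selection (β-lactamase under its own promoter). An f1 origin and remnants of lac regulatory and lacZα sequence are also present in the backbone. The automated annotation detects the AAV2 inverted terminal repeats only as fragments. The recorded growth strain is a recombination-deficient one, which suits repeat-containing viral vectors.

Relative to the numbering of the sequence record, the expression cassette runs on the reverse strand. A human synapsin I promoter (annotated as a fragment) is followed by a chimeric intron, the floxed insert, a WPRE that enhances transcript stability and expression, and an SV40 polyadenylation signal. The coding sequence lies on the opposite strand to the promoter and is flanked by pairs of loxP and lox2272 sites in the FLEX (double-inverted) arrangement. It is therefore antisense and silent until Cre recombinase inverts it and locks it in the sense orientation, which restricts expression to Cre-positive neurons.

The open reading frame begins with an Igκ leader for secretion. It continues through the iGABASnFR sensor carrying the F102G mutation, whose GFP-derived reporter portion is annotated as a cEGFP-like segment, and then a PDGFRβ transmembrane domain that anchors the sensor on the cell surface. A C-terminal mRuby3 follows the membrane anchor, supplying a red fluorescent signal alongside the green sensor. The record gives the purpose simply as a GABA sensor, and the associated publication concerns in vivo GABA imaging.
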