Addgene plasmid #112170: pAAV.Syn-FLEX.iGABASnFR.F102G.mRuby3
Purpose: GABA Sensor
Depositing lab: Loren Looger. Depositing organization: HHMI, Janelia Research Campus. Publication: A genetically encoded fluorescent sensor for in vivo imaging of GABA. Marvin JS, Shimoda Y, Magloire V, Leite M, Kawashima T, Jensen TP, Kolb I, Knott EL, Novak O, Podgorski K, Leidenheimer NJ, Rusakov DA, Ahrens MB, Kullmann DM, Looger LL. Nat Methods. 2019 Aug;16(8):763-770. doi: 10.1038/s41592-019-0471-2. Epub 2019 Jul 15. PubMed 31308547.
Backbone
  Vector backbone: pAAV.SynFLEX
  Vector type: AAV
Growth in bacteria
  Bacterial resistance: Ampicillin, 100 μg/mL
  Growth temperature: 37°C
  Growth strain: NEB Stable
  Copy number: High Copy
Gene/Insert
  Gene/Insert name: iGABASnFR.F102G
  Mutation: F102G
  Promoter: Synapsin
  Tag / fusion protein: mRuby3 (C terminal on insert)
  Cloning method: Restriction Enzyme; 5′ cloning site Unknown (unknown if destroyed); 3′ cloning site Unknown (unknown if destroyed)
Terms and licenses: Academic/Nonprofit Terms; Industry Terms: Not Available to Industry
Depositor comments: Please visit https://www.biorxiv.org/content/early/2018/05/14/322578 for bioRxiv preprint.
How to cite: pAAV.Syn-FLEX.iGABASnFR.F102G.mRuby3 was a gift from Loren Looger (Addgene plasmid # 112170 ; http://n2t.net/addgene:112170 ; RRID:Addgene_112170)
